>Addgene plasmid #129633 | mNeongreen-aGBD(anillin) | addgene full sequence | sequence record 261567 | Addgene NGS Result
TAGTTATTAATAGTAATCAATTACGGGGTCATTAGTTCATAGCCCATATATGGAGTTCCGCGTTACATAA
CTTACGGTAAATGGCCCGCCTGGGAGGTCTATATAAGCAGAGCTGGTTTAGTGAACCGTCAGATCCGCTA
GCGCTACCGGTCGCCACCATGGTGAGCAAGGGCGAGGAGGATAACATGGCCTCTCTCCCAGCGACACATG
AGTTACACATCTTTGGCTCCATCAACGGTGTGGACTTTGACATGGTGGGTCAGGGCACCGGCAATCCAAA
TGATGGTTATGAGGAGTTAAACCTGAAGTCCACCAAGGGTGACCTCCAGTTCTCCCCCTGGATTCTGGTC
CCTCATATCGGGTATGGCTTCCATCAGTACCTGCCCTACCCTGACGGGATGTCGCCTTTCCAGGCCGCCA
TGGTAGATGGCTCCGGCTACCAAGTCCATCGCACAATGCAGTTTGAAGATGGTGCCTCCCTTACTGTTAA
CTACCGCTACACCTACGAGGGAAGCCACATCAAAGGAGAGGCCCAGGTGAAGGGGACTGGTTTCCCTGCT
GACGGTCCTGTGATGACCAACTCGCTGACCGCTGCGGACTGGTGCAGGTCGAAGAAGACTTACCCCAACG
ACAAAACCATCATCAGTACCTTTAAGTGGAGTTACACCACTGGAAATGGCAAGCGCTACCGGAGCACTGC
GCGGACCACCTACACCTTTGCCAAGCCAATGGCGGCTAACTATCTGAAGAACCAGCCGATGTACGTGTTC
CGTAAGACGGAGCTCAAGCACTCCAAGACCGAGCTCAACTTCAAGGAGTGGCAAAAGGCCTTTACCGATG
TGATGGGCATGGACGAGCTGTACAGCCTCGAGCAAGTTAATATCAAACAGAAAATGCAGGAACTCAATAA
CGAAATAAATATGCAACAGACAGTGATCTATCAAGCTAGCCAGGCTCTTAACTGCTGTGTTGATGAAGAA
CATGGAAAAGGGTCCCTAGAAGAAGCTGAAGCAGAAAGACTTCTTCTAATTGCAACTGGGAAGAGAACAC
TTTTGATTGATGAATTGAATAAATTGAAGAACGAAGGACCTCAGAGGTAAGGATCCACCGGATCTAGATA
ACTGATCATAATCAGCCATACCACATTTGTAGAGGTTTTACTTGCTTTAAAAAACCTCCCACACCTCCCC
CTGAACCTGAAACATAAAATGAATGCAATTGTTGTTGTTAACTTGTTTATTGCAGCTTATAATGGTTACA
AATAAAGCAATAGCATCACAAATTTCACAAATAAAGCATTTTTTTCACTGCATTCTAGTTGTGGTTTGTC
CAAACTCATCAATGTATCTTAACGCGTAAATTGTAAGCGTTAATATTTTGTTAAAATTCGCGTTAAATTT
TTGTTAAATCAGCTCATTTTTTAACCAATAGGCCGAAATCGGCAAAATCCCTTATAAATCAAAAGAATAG
ACCGAGATAGGGT
[37 nt withheld, positions 1484-1520]
AAAGAACGTGGACTCCAACGTCAAAGG
[49 nt withheld, positions 1548-1596]
T
[91 nt withheld, positions 1598-1688]
G
[124 nt withheld, positions 1690-1813]
CAGGTGGCACTTTTCGGGGAAATGTGCGCGGAACCCCTATTTGTTTATTTTTCTAAATACATTCAAATAT
GTATCCGCTCATGAGACAATAACCCTGATAAATGCTTCAATAATATTGAAAAAGGAAGAGTCCTGAGGCG
GAAAGAACCAGCTGTGGAATGTGTGTCAGTTAGGGTGTGGAAAGTCCCCAGGCTCCCCAGCAGGCAGAAG
TATGCAAAGCATGCATCTCAATTAGTCAGCAACCAGGTGTGGAAAGTCCCCAGGCTCCCCAGCAGGCAGA
AGTATGCAAAGCATGCATCTCAATTAGTCAGCAACCATAGTCCCGCCCCTAACTCCGCCCATCCCGCCCC
TAACTCCGCCCAGTTCCGCCCATTCTCCGCCCCATGGCTGACTAATTTTTTTTATTTATGCAGAGGCCGA
GGCCGCCTCGGCCTCTGAGCTATTCCAGAAGTAGTGAGGAGGCTTTTTTGGAGGCCTAGGCTTTTGCAAA
GATCGATCAAGAGACAGGATGAGGATCGTTTCGCATGATTGAACAAGATGGATTGCACGCAGGTTCTCCG
GCCGCTTGGGTGGAGAGGCTATTCGGCTATGACTGGGCACAACAGACAATCGGCTGCTCTGATGCCGCCG
TGTTCCGGCTGTCAGCGCAGGGGCGCCCGGTTCTTTTTGTCAAGACCGACCTGTCCGGTGCCCTGAATGA
ACTGCAAGACGAGGCAGCGCGGCTATCGTGGCTGGCCACGACGGGCGTTCCTTGCGCAGCTGTGCTCGAC
GTTGTCACTGAAGCGGGAAGGGACTGGCTGCTATTGGGCGAAGTGCCGGGGCAGGATCTCCTGTCATCTC
ACCTTGCTCCTGCCGAGAAAGTATCCATCATGGCTGATGCAATGCGGCGGCTGCATACGCTTGATCCGGC
TACCTGCCCATTCGACCACCAAGCGAAACATCGCATCGAGCGAGCACGTACTCGGATGGAAGCCGGTCTT
GTCGATCAGGATGATCTGGACGAAGAGCATCAGGGGCTCGCGCCAGCCGAACTGTTCGCCAGGCTCAAGG
CGAGCATGCCCGACGGCGAGGATCTCGTCGTGACCCATGGCGATGCCTGCTTGCCGAATATCATGGTGGA
AAATGGCCGCTTTTCTGGATTCATCGACTGTGGCCGGCTGGGTGTGGCGGACCGCTATCAGGACATAGCG
TTGGCTACCCGTGATATTGCTGAAGAGCTTGGCGGCGAATGGGCTGACCGCTTCCTCGTGCTTTACGGTA
TCGCCGCTCCCGATTCGCAGCGCATCGCCTTCTATCGCCTTCTTGACGAGTTCTTCTGAGCGGGACTCTG
GGGTTCGAAATGACCGACCAAGCGACGCCCAACCTGCCATCACGAGATTTCGATTCCACCGCCGCCTTCT
ATGAAAGGTTGGGCTTCGGAATCGTTTTCCGGGACGCCGGCTGGATGATCCTCCAGCGCGGGGATCTCAT
GCTGGAGTTCTTCGCCCACCCTAGGGGGAGGCTAACTGAAACACGGAAGGAGACAATACCGGAAGGAACC
CGCGCTATGACGGCAATAAAAAGACAGAATAAAACGCACGGTGTTGGGTCGTTTGTTCATAAACGCGGGG
TTCGGTCCCAGGGCTGGCACTCTGTCGATACCCCACCGAGACCCCATTGGGGCCAATACGCCCGCGTTTC
TTCCTTTTCCCCACCCCACCCCCCAAGTTCGGGTGAAGGCCCAGGGCTCGCAGCCAACGTCGGGGCGGCA
GGCCCTGCCATAGCCTCAGGTTACTCATATATACTTTAGATTGATTTAAAACTTCATTTTTAATTTAAAA
GGATCTAGGTGAAGATCCTTTTTGATAATCTCATGACCAAAATCCCTTAACGTGAGTTTTCGTTCCACTG
AGCGTCAGACCCCGTAGAAAAGATCAAAGGATCTTCTTGAGATCCTTTTTTTCTGCGCGTAATCTGCTGC
TTGCAAACAAAAAAACCACCGCTACCAGCGGTGGTTTGTTTGCCGGATCAAGAGCTACCAACTCTTTTTC
CGAAGGTAACTGGCTTCAGCAGAGCGCAGATACCAAATACTGTTCTTCTAGTGTAGCCGTAGTTAGGCCA
CCACTTCAAGAACTCTGTAGCACCGCCTACATACCTCGCTCTGCTAATCCTGTTACCAGTGGCTGCTGCC
AGTGGCGATAAGTCGTGTCTTACCGGGTTGGACTCAAGACGATAGTTACCGGATAAGGCGCAGCGGTCGG
GCTGAACGGGGGGTTCGTGCACACAGCCCAGCTTGGAGCGAACGACCTACACCGAACTGAGATACCTACA
GCGTGAGCTATGAGAAAGCGCCACGCTTCCCGAAGGGAGAAAGGCGGACAGGTATCCGGTAAGCGGCAGG
GTCGGAACAGGAGAGCGCACGAGGGAGCTTCCAGGGGGAAACGCCTGGTATCTTTATAGTCCTGTCGGGT
TTCGCCACCTCTGACTTGAGCGTCGATTTTTGTGATGCTCGTCAGGGGGGCGGAGCCTATGGAAAAACGC
CAGCAACGCGGCCTTTTTACGGTTCCTGGCCTTTTGCTGGCCTTTTGCTCACATGTTCTTTCCTGCGTTA
TCCCCTGATTCTGTGGATAACCGTATTACCGCCATGCAT
Features (pLannotate 1.2.2; 13 found; start..end, strand, type, name):
      1..93      +  enhancer       CMV enhancer (fragment): human cytomegalovirus immediate early enhancer
     91..114     +  promoter       minimal CMV promoter (fragment): human cytomegalovirus (CMV) immediate early promoter
    159..863     +  CDS            mNeonGreen: mNeonGreen is a basic (constitutively fluorescent) green/yellow fluorescent protein published in 2013, derived from Branchiostoma lanceolatum. It is reported to be a very rapidly-maturing monomer with moderate acid sensitivity.
    873..1172    +  CDS            Anln (fragment): ANLN_MOUSE - Experimental evidence at protein level: Swiss-Prot protein existence level 1. Required for cytokinesis. Essential for the structural integrity of the cleavage furrow and for completion of cleavage furrow ingression. Plays a role in bleb assembly during metaphase and anaphase of mitosis. May play a significant role in podocyte cell migration. From Mus musculus (Mouse).
   1230..1351    +  polyA_signal   SV40 poly(A) signal: SV40 polyadenylation signal
   1385..1813    -  rep_origin     f1 ori (sequence partly withheld): f1 bacteriophage origin of replication; arrow indicates direction of (+) strand synthesis
   1840..1944    +  promoter       AmpR promoter: bla
   1946..2303    +  promoter       SV40 promoter: SV40 enhancer and early promoter
   2338..3132    +  CDS            NeoR/KanR: aminoglycoside phosphotransferase from Tn5; aph(3')-II (or nptII); confers resistance to neomycin, kanamycin, and G418 (Geneticin®)
   3153..3305    +  CDS            ble (fragment): BLE_KLEPN - Experimental evidence at protein level: Swiss-Prot protein existence level 1. Binding protein with a strong affinity to the bleomycin family of antibiotics. Binds to CL990; an antimitotic-antibiotic compound. From Klebsiella pneumoniae.
   3364..3411    +  polyA_signal   HSV TK poly(A) signal: herpes simplex virus thymidine kinase polyadenylation signal (Cole and Stacy, 1985)
   3502..3518    -  polyA_signal   bGH poly(A) signal (fragment): bovine growth hormone polyadenylation signal
   3740..4328    +  rep_origin     ori: high-copy-number ColE1/pMB1/pBR322/pUC origin of replication
