[The description below was written by a language model from this plasmid's Addgene catalogue record and pLannotate feature annotations shown in this document.]
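Description:
mNeongreen-aGBD(anillin) is a mammalian expression plasmid built on the Clontech pEGFP-C1 backbone that encodes a localization-based biosensor for active RhoA. The payload is a single fusion open reading frame: the bright, fast-maturing monomeric green/yellow fluorescent protein mNeonGreen sits at the N-terminus, followed by the RhoA-binding domain of anillin (residues 712–786 according to the record). The catalogue lists the insert species as synthetic, while automated annotation matches the fragment to mouse anillin; the annotated match is slightly longer than 75 codons would be, so it may include flanking or linker sequence. Because this domain binds the GTP-loaded form of RhoA, the fluorescent fusion is expected to accumulate at sites where endogenous Rho is active, so activity is read out as probe relocation rather than as a change in intensity or FRET.

Expression is driven by "CMVdel", a truncated CMV promoter. This agrees with the feature table, which detects only short fragments of the CMV enhancer and minimal promoter upstream of the coding sequence. Such a deletion generally gives weaker expression, which is useful for relocation sensors where excess unbound probe raises background, although the record does not state this rationale. The transcript ends at an SV40 polyadenylation signal.

The rest of the 4.4 kb plasmid is standard for this backbone. It has a high-copy pUC-type origin for propagation in E. coli and an f1 origin. A Tn5 NeoR/KanR cassette with an HSV TK poly(A) signal is driven by tandem bacterial (bla) and SV40 early promoters, giving kanamycin resistance in bacteria and the option of G418 selection in mammalian cells. The construct is typically transfected into cultured mammalian cells for live-cell imaging of Rho activity.
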