Addgene plasmid #129633: mNeongreen-aGBD(anillin)
Purpose: Visualization of active RhoA
Depositing lab: Dorus Gadella. Publication: Visualizing endogenous Rho activity with an improved localization-based, genetically encoded biosensor. Mahlandt EK, Arts JJG, van der Meer WJ, van der Linden FH, Tol S, van Buul JD, Gadella TWJ, Goedhart J. J Cell Sci. 2021 Aug 6. pii: 271216. doi: 10.1242/jcs.258823. PubMed 34357388.
Backbone
  Vector backbone: pEGFP-C1
  Backbone manufacturer: Clontech
  Vector type: Mammalian Expression
Growth in bacteria
  Bacterial resistance: Kanamycin, 50 μg/mL
  Growth temperature: 37°C
  Growth strain: DH5alpha
  Copy number: High Copy
Gene/Insert
  Gene/Insert name: RhoA binding domain of anillin (712-786)
  Species: Synthetic
  Promoter: CMVdel
  Cloning method: Restriction Enzyme; 5′ cloning site Unknown (unknown if destroyed); 3′ cloning site Unknown (unknown if destroyed)
Terms and licenses: Academic/Nonprofit Terms; Industry Terms: Not Available to Industry
Depositor comments: Please visit https://www.biorxiv.org/content/10.1101/2021.02.08.430250v1 for bioRxiv preprint.
How to cite: mNeongreen-aGBD(anillin) was a gift from Dorus Gadella (Addgene plasmid # 129633 ; http://n2t.net/addgene:129633 ; RRID:Addgene_129633)
